>Addgene plasmid #144197 | TFORF1889 | addgene full sequence | sequence record 404078 | Addgene NGS Result
TTAATGTAGTCTTATGCAATACTCTTGTAGTCTTGCAACATGGTAACGATGAGTTAGCAACATGCCTTAC
AAGGAGAGAAAAAGCACCGTGCATGCCGATTGGTGGAAGTAAGGTGGTACGATCGTGCCTTATTAGGAAG
GCAACAGACGGGTCTGACATGGATTGGACGAACCACTGAATTGCCGCATTGCAGAGATATTGTATTTAAG
TGCCTAGCTCGATACATAAACGGGTCTCTCTGGTTAGACCAGATCTGAGCCTGGGAGCTCTCTGGCTAAC
TAGGGAACCCACTGCTTAAGCCTCAATAAAGCTTGCCTTGAGTGCTTCAAGTAGTGTGTGCCCGTCTGTT
GTGTGACTCTGGTAACTAGAGATCCCTCAGACCCTTTTAGTCAGTGTGGAAAATCTCTAGCAGTGGCGCC
CGAACAGGGACTTGAAAGCGAAAGGGAAACCAGAGGAGCTCTCTCGACGCAGGACTCGGCTTGCTGAAGC
GCGCACGGCAAGAGGCGAGGGGCGGCGACTGGTGAGTACGCCAAAAATTTTGACTAGCGGAGGCTAGAAG
GAGAGAGATGGGTGCGAGAGCGTCAGTATTAAGCGGGGGAGAATTAGATCGCGATGGGAAAAAATTCGGT
TAAGGCCAGGGGGAAAGAAAAAATATAAATTAAAACATATAGTATGGGCAAGCAGGGAGCTAGAACGATT
CGCAGTTAATCCTGGCCTGTTAGAAACATCAGAAGGCTGTAGACAAATACTGGGACAGCTACAACCATCC
CTTCAGACAGGATCAGAAGAACTTAGATCATTATATAATACAGTAGCAACCCTCTATTGTGTGCATCAAA
GGATAGAGATAAAAGACACCAAGGAAGCTTTAGACAAGATAGAGGAAGAGCAAAACAAAAGTAAGACCAC
CGCACAGCAAGCGGCCGCTGATCTTCAGACCTGGAGGAGGAGATATGAGGGACAATTGGAGAAGTGAATT
ATATAAATATAAAGTAGTAAAAATTGAACCATTAGGAGTAGCACCCACCAAGGCAAAGAGAAGAGTGGTG
CAGAGAGAAAAAAGAGCAGTGGGAATAGGAGCTTTGTTCCTTGGGTTCTTGGGAGCAGCAGGAAGCACTA
TGGGCGCAGCGTCAATGACGCTGACGGTACAGGCCAGACAATTATTGTCTGGTATAGTGCAGCAGCAGAA
CAATTTGCTGAGGGCTATTGAGGCGCAACAGCATCTGTTGCAACTCACAGTCTGGGGCATCAAGCAGCTC
CAGGCAAGAATCCTGGCTGTGGAAAGATACCTAAAGGATCAACAGCTCCTGGGGATTTGGGGTTGCTCTG
GAAAACTCATTTGCACCACTGCTGTGCCTTGGAATGCTAGTTGGAGTAATAAATCTCTGGAACAGATTTG
GAATCACACGACCTGGATGGAGTGGGACAGAGAAATTAACAATTACACAAGCTTAATACACTCCTTAATT
GAAGAATCGCAAAACCAGCAAGAAAAGAATGAACAAGAATTATTGGAATTAGATAAATGGGCAAGTTTGT
GGAATTGGTTTAACATAACAAATTGGCTGTGGTATATAAAATTATTCATAATGATAGTAGGAGGCTTGGT
AGGTTTAAGAATAGTTTTTGCTGTACTTTCTATAGTGAATAGAGTTAGGCAGGGATATTCACCATTATCG
TTTCAGACCCACCTCCCAACCCCGAGGGGACCCATGCATTGCATCTCAATTAGTCAGCAACCAGGTGTGG
AAAGTCCCCAGGCTCCCCAGCAGGCAGAAGTATGCAAAGCATGCGTCTCAATTAGTCAGCAACCATAGTC
CCGCCCCTAACTCCGCCCATCCCGCCCCTAACTCCGCCCAGTTCCGCCCATTCTCCGCCCCATGGCTGAC
TAATTTTTTTTATTTATGCAGAGGCCGAGGCCGCCTCGGCCTCTGAGCTATTCCAGAAGTAGTGAGGAGG
CTTTTTTGGAGGCCTAGGCTTTTGCAAAAAGCTTTCTAGAGGTACCACCGGAGCTTACCATGACCGAGTA
CAAGCCCACGGTGCGCCTCGCCACCCGCGACGACGTCCCCAGGGCCGTACGCACCCTCGCCGCCGCGTTC
GCCGACTACCCCGCCACGCGCCACACCGTCGATCCGGACCGCCACATCGAGCGGGTCACCGAGCTGCAAG
AACTCTTCCTCACGCGCGTCGGGCTCGACATCGGCAAGGTGTGGGTCGCGGACGACGGCGCCGCCGTGGC
GGTCTGGACCACGCCGGAGAGCGTCGAAGCGGGGGCGGTGTTCGCCGAGATCGGCCCGCGCATGGCCGAG
TTGAGCGGTTCCCGGCTGGCCGCGCAGCAACAGATGGAAGGCCTCCTGGCGCCGCACCGGCCCAAGGAGC
CCGCGTGGTTCCTGGCCACCGTCGGCGTCTCGCCCGACCACCAGGGCAAGGGTCTGGGCAGCGCCGTCGT
GCTCCCCGGAGTGGAGGCGGCCGAGCGCGCCGGGGTGCCCGCCTTCCTGGAGACCTCCGCGCCCCGCAAC
CTCCCCTTCTACGAGCGGCTCGGCTTCACCGTCACCGCCGACGTCGAGGTGCCCGAAGGACCGCGCACCT
GGTGCATGACCCGCAAGCCCGGTGCCAGTTAACGAATTCTAGATCTTGAGACAAATGGCAGTATTCATCC
ACAATTTTAAAAGAAAAGGGGGGATTGGGGGGTACAGTGCAGGGGAAAGAATAGTAGACATAATAGCAAC
AGACATACAAACTAAAGAATTACAAAAACAAATTACAAAAATTCAAAATTTTCGGGTTTATTACAGGGAC
AGCAGAGATCCACTTTGGCGCCGGCTCGAGGCCTGCAGGTGCAAAGATGGATAAAGTTTTAAACAGAGAG
GAATCTTTGCAGCTAATGGACCTTCTAGGTCTTGAAAGGAGTGGGAATTGGCTCCGGTGCCCGTCAGTGG
GCAGAGCGCACATCGCCCACAGTCCCCGAGAAGTTGGGGGGAGGGGTCGGCAATTGAACCGGTGCCTAGA
GAAGGTGGCGCGGGGTAAACTGGGAAAGTGATGTCGTGTACTGGCTCCGCCTTTTTCCCGAGGGTGGGGG
AGAACCGTATATAAGTGCAGTAGTCGCCGTGAACGTTCTTTTTCGCAACGGGTTTGCCGCCAGAACACAG
GTAAGTGCCGTGTGTGGTTCCCGCGGGCCTGGCCTCTTTACGGGTTATGGCCCTTGCGTGCCTTGAATTA
CTTCCACCTGGCTGCAGTACGTGATTCTTGATCCCGAGCTTCGGGTTGGAAGTGGGTGGGAGAGTTCGAG
GCCTTGCGCTTAAGGAGCCCCTTCGCCTCGTGCTTGAGTTGAGGCCTGGCCTGGGCGCTGGGGCCGCCGC
GTGCGAATCTGGTGGCACCTTCGCGCCTGTCTCGCTGCTTTCGATAAGTCTCTAGCCATTTAAAATTTTT
GATGACCTGCTGCGACGCTTTTTTTCTGGCAAGATAGTCTTGTAAATGCGGGCCAAGATCTGCACACTGG
TATTTCGGTTTTTGGGGCCGCGGGCGGCGACGGGGCCCGTGCGTCCCAGCGCACATGTTCGGCGAGGCGG
GGCCTGCGAGCGCGGCCACCGAGAATCGGACGGGGGTAGTCTCAAGCTGGCCGGCCTGCTCTGGTGCCTG
GCCTCGCGCCGCCGTGTATCGCCCCGCCCTGGGCGGCAAGGCTGGCCCGGTCGGCACCAGTTGCGTGAGC
GGAAAGATGGCCGCTTCCCGGCCCTGCTGCAGGGAGCTCAAAATGGAGGACGCGGCGCTCGGGAGAGCGG
GCGGGTGAGTCACCCACACAAAGGAAAAGGGCCTTTCCGTCCTCAGCCGTCGCTTCATGTGACTCCACGG
AGTACCGGGCGCCGTCCAGGCACCTCGATTAGTTCTCGAGCTTTTGGAGTACGTCGTCTTTAGGTTGGGG
GGAGGGGTTTTATGCGATGGAGTTTCCCCACACTGAGTGGGTGGAGACTGAAGTTAGGCCAGCTTGGCAC
TTGATGTAATTCTCCTTGGAATTTGCCCTTTTTGAGTTTGGATCTTGGTTCATTCTCAAGCCTCAGACAG
TGGTTCAAAGTTTTTTTCTTCCATTTCAGGTGTCGTGAGGCTAGCACCGCCACCATGTCTGGCGGCGCCG
CAGAGAAGCAGAGCAGCACTCCCGGTTCCCTGTTCCTCTCGCCGCCGGCTCCTGCCCCCAAGAATGGCTC
CAGCTCCGATTCCTCCGTGGGGGAGAAACTGGGAGCCGCGGCCGCCGACGCTGTGACCGGCAGGACCGAG
GAGTACAGGCGCCGCCGCCACACTATGGACAAGGACAGCCGTGGGGCGGCCGCGACCACTACCACCACTG
AGCACCGCTTCTTCCGCCGGAGCGTCATCTGTGACTCCAATGCCACTGCACTGGAGCTTCCCGGCCTTCC
TCTTTCCCTGCCCCAGCCCAGCATCCCCGCGGCTGTCCCGCAGAGTGCTCCACCGGAGCCCCACCGGGAA
GAGACCGTGACCGCCACCGCCACTTCCCAGGTAGCCCAGCAGCCTCCAGCCGCTGCCGCCCCTGGGGAAC
AGGCCGTCGCGGGCCCTGCCCCCTCGACTGTCCCCAGCAGTACCAGCAAAGACCGCCCAGTGTCCCAGCC
TAGCCTTGTGGGGAGCAAAGAGGAGCCGCCGCCGGCGAGAAGTGGCAGCGGCGGCGGCAGCGCCAAGGAG
CCACAGGAGGAACGGAGCCAGCAGCAGGATGATATCGAAGAGCTGGAGACCAAGGCCGTGGGAATGTCTA
ACGATGGCCGCTTTCTCAAGTTTGACATCGAAATCGGCAGAGGCTCCTTTAAGACGGTCTACAAAGGTCT
GGACACTGAAACCACCGTGGAAGTCGCCTGGTGTGAACTGCAGGATCGAAAATTAACAAAGTCTGAGAGG
CAGAGATTTAAAGAAGAAGCTGAAATGTTAAAAGGTCTTCAGCATCCCAATATTGTTAGATTTTATGATT
CCTGGGAATCCACAGTAAAAGGAAAGAAGTGCATTGTTTTGGTGACTGAACTTATGACGTCTGGAACACT
TAAAACGTATCTGAAAAGGTTTAAAGTGATGAAGATCAAAGTTCTAAGAAGCTGGTGCCGTCAGATCCTT
AAAGGTCTTCAGTTTCTTCATACTCGAACTCCACCTATCATTCACCGCGATCTTAAATGTGACAACATCT
TTATCACCGGCCCTACTGGCTCAGTCAAGATTGGAGACCTCGGTCTGGCAACCCTGAAGCGGGCTTCTTT
TGCCAAGAGTGTGATAGGTACCCCAGAGTTCATGGCCCCTGAGATGTATGAGGAGAAATATGATGAATCC
GTTGACGTTTATGCTTTTGGGATGTGCATGCTTGAGATGGCTACATCTGAATATCCTTACTCGGAGTGCC
AAAATGCTGCACAGATCTACCGTCGCGTGACCAGTGGGGTGAAGCCAGCCAGTTTTGACAAAGTAGCAAT
TCCTGAAGTGAAGGAAATTATTGAAGGATGCATACGACAAAACAAAGATGAAAGATATTCCATCAAAGAC
CTTTTGAACCATGCCTTCTTCCAAGAGGAAACAGGAGTACGGGTAGAATTAGCAGAAGAAGATGATGGAG
AAAAAATAGCCATAAAATTATGGCTACGTATTGAAGATATTAAGAAATTAAAGGGAAAATACAAAGATAA
TGAAGCTATTGAGTTTTCTTTTGATTTAGAGAGAGATGTCCCAGAAGATGTTGCACAAGAAATGGTAGAG
TCTGGGTATGTCTGTGAAGGTGATCACAAGACCATGGCTAAAGCTATCAAAGACAGAGTATCATTAATTA
AGAGGAAACGAGAGCAGCGGCAGTTGGTACGGGAGGAGCAAGAAAAAAAAAAGCAGGAAGAGAGCAGTCT
CAAACAGCAGGTAGAACAATCCAGTGCTTCCCAGACAGGAATCAAGCAGCTCCCTTCTGCTAGCACCGGC
ATACCTACTGCTTCTACCACTTCAGCTTCAGTTTCTACACAAGTAGAACCTGAAGAACCTGAGGCAGATC
AACATCAACAACTACAGTACCAGCAACCCAGTATATCTGTGTTATCTGATGGGACGGTTGACAGTGGTCA
GGGATCCTCTGTCTTCACAGAATCTCGAGTGAGCAGCCAACAGACAGTTTCATATGGTTCCCAACATGAA
CAGGCACATTCTACAGGCACAGTCCCAGGGCATATACCTTCTACTGTCCAAGCACAGTCTCAGCCCCATG
GGGTATATCCACCCTCAAGTGTGCCTCAGTCCATGGCGCATCCGTGTGGGGGGACCCCAACATACCCAGA
ATCACAGATATTTTTCCCAACTATTCATGAACGTCCAGTTTCTTTTTCACCACCTCCCACCTGCCCACCG
AAAGTAGCCATTTCCCAGCGGCGTAAGAGCACCTCCTTCCTGGAAGCCCAAACTCACCACTTCCAACCCC
TGCTGAGGACTGTTGGCCAAAGTCTTCTTCCACCTGGTGGCAGCCCAACTAACTGGACACCAGAGGCCGT
AGTTATGTTGGGTACTACAGCCAGTAGAGTAACTGGAGAGTCATGTGAGATACAGGTCCATCCTATGTTT
GAACCATCTCAAGTTTACAGTGACTATAGACCTGGACTAGTACTTCCAGAAGAAGCTCACTATTTTATTC
CTCAGGAAGCAGTGTATGTAGCTGGGGTACATTACCAGGCCCGGGTGGCAGAACAGTATGAGGGCATTCC
ATACAACTCATCAGTACTGTCAAGTCCTATGAAACAGATACCTGAACAGAAGCCAGTACAAGGGGGCCCT
ACTTCAAGTTCTGTCTTTGAATTTCCATCTGGACAGGCTTTCCTGGTAGGACACCTTCAGAATCTAAGAT
TAGATTCTGGATTGGGTCCGGGATCTCCCCTCTCTAGTATTTCTGCACCTATCAGTACAGATGCTACACG
TTTGAAATTTCACCCTGTCTTTGTTCCTCATTCTGCGCCTGCTGTGTTAACTCATAACAATGAGAGCAGA
AGCAACTGTGTATTTGAATTTCATGTTCACACACCAAGCTCCTCTTCAGGAGAAGGAGGTGGAATTTTAC
CTCAGCGTGTTTACCGAAATCGGCAGGTTGCAGTGGACTTGAATCAAGAAGAACTGCCTCCTCAATCAGT
TGGATTACATGGCTACTTGCAGCCTGTGACTGAAGAAAAGCATAATTACCATGCCCCAGAATTGACCGTT
TCTGTGGTAGAGCCTATCGGACAGAACTGGCCAATAGGAAGCCCAGAATATTCCAGTGATTCCTCACAAA
TCACTTCTTCAGACCCCAGTGATTTTCAGTCACCTCCCCCTACAGGGGGAGCAGCTGCACCTTTTGGCTC
TGACGTCTCAATGCCCTTTATCCATCTGCCTCAGACAGTGTTACAAGAATCCCCACTTTTCTTCTGTTTC
CCCCAAGGAACCACATCTCAGCAGGTCTTAACTGCCTCATTTTCTTCAGGAGGATCTGCACTTCATCCAC
AGGCACAGGGGCAGAGCCAGGGTCAGCCATCCTCAAGTAGCTTAACAGGGGTTTCATCTTCCCAACCCAT
ACAACATCCTCAGCAGCAGCAGGGAATACAGCAGACAGCCCCTCCTCAACAGACAGTGCAGTATTCACTT
TCACAGACATCAACCTCCAGTGAGGCCACTACTGCACAGCCAGTGAGTCAGCCTCAAGCTCCACAAGTCT
TGCCTCAAGTATCAGCTGGAAAACAGGGCTTCCCACCTCGACTGCCACCACAGTACCCAGGAGATTCAAA
TATTGCTCCCTCTTCCAACGTGGCTTCTGTTTGCATCCATTCTACAGTCCTATCCCCTCCCATGCCGACA
GAAGTACTGGCTACACCTGGGTACTTTCCCACAGTGGTGCAGCCTTATGTGGAATCAAATCTTTTAGTTC
CTATGGGTGGTGTAGGAGGACAGGTTCAAGTGTCCCAGCCAGGAGGGAGTTTAGCACAAGCCCCCACTAC
ATCCTCCCAGCAAGCAGTTTTGGAGAGTACTCAGGGAGTCTCTCAGGTTGCTCCTGCAGAGCCAGTTGCA
GTAGCACAGACCCAAGCTACCCAGCCGACCACTTTGGCTTCCTCTGTAGACAGTGCACATTCAGATGTTG
CTTCAGGTATGAGTGATGGCAATGAGAACGTCCCATCTTCCAGTGGAAGGCATGAAGGAAGAACTACAAA
ACGGCATTACCGAAAATCTGTAAGGAGTCGCTCTCGACATGAAAAAACTTCACGCCCAAAATTAAGAATT
TTGAATGTTTCAAATAAAGGAGACCGAGTAGTAGAATGTCAATTAGAGACTCATAATAGGAAAATGGTTA
CATTCAAATTTGACCTAGATGGTGACAACCCCGAGGAGATAGCAACAATTATGGTGAACAATGACTTTAT
TCTAGCAATAGAGAGAGAGTCGTTTGTGGATCAAGTGCGAGAAATTATTGAAAAAGCTGATGAAATGCTC
AGTGAGGATGTCAGTGTGGAACCAGAGGGTGATCAGGGATTGGAGAGTCTACAAGGAAAGGATGACTATG
GCTTTTCAGGTTCTCAGAAATTGGAAGGAGAGTTCAAACAACCAATTCCTGCGTCTTCCATGCCACAGCA
AATAGGCATTCCTACCAGTTCTTTAACTCAAGTTGTTCATTCTGCGGGAAGGCGGTTTATAGTGAGTCCT
GTGCCAGAAAGCCGATTACGAGAATCAAAAGTTTTCCCCAGTGAAATAACAGATACAGTTGCTGCCTCTA
CAGCTCAGAGCCCTGGAATGAACTTGTCTCACTCTGCATCATCCCTTAGTCTACAACAGGCCTTTTCTGA
ACTTAGACGTGCCCAAATGACAGAAGGACCCAACACAGCACCTCCAAACTTTAGTCATACAGGACCAACA
TTTCCAGTAGTACCTCCTTTCTTAAGTAGCATTGCTGGAGTCCCAACCACAGCAGCAGCCACAGCACCAG
TCCCTGCAACAAGCAGCCCTCCTAATGACATTTCCACATCAGTAATTCAGTCTGAGGTTACAGTGCCCAC
TGAAGAGGGGATTGCTGGAGTTGCCACCAGCACAGGTGTGGTAACTTCAGGTGGTCTCCCCATACCACCT
GTGTCTGAATCACCAGTACTTTCCAGCGTAGTTTCAAGTATCACAATACCTGCAGTTGTCTCAATATCTA
CTACATCCCCGTCACTTCAAGTCCCCACATCCACATCTGAGATCGTTGTTTCTAGTACAGCACTGTATCC
TTCAGTAACAGTTTCAGCAACTTCAGCCTCTGCAGGGGGCAGTACTGCTACCCCAGGTCCTAAGCCTCCA
GCTGTAGTATCTCAGCAGGCAGCAGGCAGCACTACTGTGGGAGCCACATTAACATCAGTTTCTACCACCA
CTTCATTCCCAAGCACAGCTTCACAGCTGTGCATTCAGCTTAGCAGCAGTACTTCTACTCCTACTTTAGC
TGAAACCGTGGTAGTTAGCGCACACTCACTAGATAAGACATCTCATAGCAGTACAACTGGATTGGCTTTC
TCCCTCTCTGCACCATCTTCCTCTTCCTCTCCTGGAGCAGGAGTGTCTAGTTATATTTCTCAGCCTGGTG
GGCTGCATCCTTTGGTCATTCCATCAGTGATAGCTTCTACTCCTATTCTTCCCCAAGCAGCAGGACCTAC
TTCTACACCTTTATTACCCCAAGTACCTAGTATCCCACCCTTGGTACAGCCTGTTGCCAATGTGCCTGCT
GTACAGCAGACACTAATTCATAGTCAGCCTCAACCAGCTTTGCTTCCCAACCAGCCCCATACTCATTGTC
CTGAAGTAGATTCTGATACACAACCCAAAGCTCCTGGAATTGATGACATAAAGACTCTAGAAGAAAAGCT
GCGGTCTCTGTTCAGTGAACACAGCTCATCTGGAGCTCAGCATGCCTCTGTCTCACTGGAGACCTCACTA
GTCATAGAGAGCACTGTCACACCAGGCATCCCAACTACTGCTGTTGCACCAAGCAAACTCCTGACTTCTA
CCACAAGTACTTGCTTACCACCAACCAATTTACCACTAGGAACAGTTGCTTTGCCAGTTACACCAGTGGT
CACACCTGGGCAAGTTTCTACCCCAGTCAGCACTACTACATCAGGAGTGAAACCTGGAACTGCTCCCTCC
AAGCCACCTCTAACTAAGGCTCCGGTGCTGCCAGTGGGTACTGAACTTCCAGCAGGTACTCTACCCAGCG
AGCAGCTGCCACCTTTTCCAGGACCTTCTCTAACCCAGTCCCAGCAACCTCTAGAGGATCTTGATGCTCA
ATTGAGAAGAACACTTAGTCCAGAGATGATCACAGTGACTTCTGCGGTTGGTCCTGTGTCCATGGCGGCT
CCAACAGCAATCACAGAAGCAGGAACACAGCCTCAGAAGGGTGTTTCTCAAGTCAAAGAAGGCCCTGTCC
TAGCAACTAGTTCAGGAGCTGGTGTTTTTAAGATGGGACGATTTCAGGTTTCTGTTGCAGCAGACGGTGC
CCAGAAAGAGGGTAAAAATAAGTCAGAAGATGCAAAGTCTGTTCATTTTGAATCCAGCACCTCAGAGTCC
TCAGTGCTATCAAGTAGTAGTCCAGAGAGTACCTTGGTGAAACCAGAGCCGAATGGCATAACCATCCCTG
GTATCTCTTCAGATGTGCCAGAGAGTGCCCACAAAACTACTGCCTCAGAGGCAAAGTCAGACACTGGGCA
GCCTACCAAGGTTGGACGTTTTCAGGTGACAACTACAGCAAACAAAGTGGGTCGTTTCTCTGTATCAAAA
ACTGAGGACAAGATCACTGACACAAAGAAAGAAGGACCAGTGGCATCTCCTCCTTTTATGGATTTGGAAC
AAGCTGTTCTTCCTGCTGTGATACCAAAGAAAGAGAAGCCTGAACTGTCAGAGCCTTCACATCTAAATGG
GCCGTCTTCTGACCCGGAGGCCGCTTTTTTAAGTAGGGATGTGGATGATGGTTCCGGTAGTCCACACTCG
CCCCATCAGCTGAGCTCAAAGAGCCTTCCTAGCCAGAATCTAAGTCAAAGCCTTAGTAATTCATTTAACT
CCTCTTACATGAGTAGCGACAATGAGTCAGATATCGAAGATGAAGACTTAAAGTTAGAGCTGCGACGACT
ACGAGATAAACATCTCAAAGAGATTCAGGACCTGCAGAGTCGCCAGAAGCATGAAATTGAATCTTTGTAT
ACCAAACTGGGCAAGGTGCCCCCTGCTGTTATTATTCCCCCAGCTGCTCCCCTTTCAGGGAGAAGACGAC
GACCCACTAAAAGCAAAGGCAGCAAATCTAGTCGAAGCAGTTCCTTGGGGAATAAAAGCCCCCAGCTTTC
AGGTAACCTGTCTGGTCAGAGTGCAGCTTCAGTCTTGCACCCCCAGCAGACCCTCCACCCTCCTGGCAAC
ATCCCAGAGTCCGGGCAGAATCAGCTGTTACAGCCCCTTAAGCCATCTCCCTCCAGTGACAACCTCTATT
CAGCCTTCACCAGTGATGGTGCCATTTCAGTACCAAGCCTTTCTGCTCCAGGTCAAGGAACCAGCAGCAC
AAACACTGTTGGGGCAACAGTGAACAGCCAAGCCGCCCAAGCTCAGCCTCCTGCCATGACGTCCAGCAGG
AAGGGCACATTCACAGATGACTTGCACAAGTTGGTAGACAATTGGGCCCGAGATGCCATGAATCTCTCAG
GCAGGAGAGGAAGCAAAGGGCACATGAATTACGAGGGCCCTGGAATGGCAAGGAAGTTCTCTGCACCTGG
GCAACTGTGCATCTCCATGACCTCGAACCTGGGTGGCTCTGCCCCCATCTCTGCAGCATCAGCTACCTCT
CTAGGTCACTTCACCAAGTCTATGTGCCCCCCACAGCAGTATGGCTTTCCAGCTACCCCATTTGGCGCTC
AATGGAGTGGGACGGGTGGCCCAGCACCACAGCCACTTGGCCAGTTCCAACCTGTGGGAACTGCCTCCTT
GCAGAATTTCAACATCAGCAATTTGCAGAAATCCATCAGCAACCCCCCAGGCTCCAACCTGCGGACCACT
TAGTAATGAACTAGTCCGTAACTTGAAAGTATTTCGATTTCTTGGCTTTATATATCTTGTGGAAAGGACG
ACCGACGGTGCGACGTCTTTCGTTGACGCGTTAAGTCGACAATCAACCTCTGGATTACAAAATTTGTGAA
AGATTGACTGGTATTCTTAACTATGTTGCTCCTTTTACGCTATGTGGATACGCTGCTTTAATGCCTTTGT
ATCATGCTATTGCTTCCCGTATGGCTTTCATTTTCTCCTCCTTGTATAAATCCTGGTTGCTGTCTCTTTA
TGAGGAGTTGTGGCCCGTTGTCAGGCAACGTGGCGTGGTGTGCACTGTGTTTGCTGACGCAACCCCCACT
GGTTGGGGCATTGCCACCACCTGTCAGCTCCTTTCCGGGACTTTCGCTTTCCCCCTCCCTATTGCCACGG
CGGAACTCATCGCCGCCTGCCTTGCCCGCTGCTGGACAGGGGCTCGGCTGTTGGGCACTGACAATTCCGT
GGTGTTGTCGGGGAAATCATCGTCCTTTCCTTGGCTGCTCGCCTGTGTTGCCACCTGGATTCTGCGCGGG
ACGTCCTTCTGCTACGTCCCTTCGGCCCTCAATCCAGCGGACCTTCCTTCCCGCGGCCTGCTGCCGGCTC
TGCGGCCTCTTCCGCGTCTTCGCCTTCGCCCTCAGACGAGTCGGATCTCCCTTTGGGCCGCCTCCCCGCG
TCGACTTTAAGACCAATGACTTACAAGGCAGCTGTAGATCTTAGCCACTTTTTAAAAGAAAAGGGGGGAC
TGGAAGGGCTAATTCACTCCCAACGAAGACAAGATCTGCTTTTTGCTTGTACTGGGTCTCTCTGGTTAGA
CCAGATCTGAGCCTGGGAGCTCTCTGGCTAACTAGGGAACCCACTGCTTAAGCCTCAATAAAGCTTGCCT
TGAGTGCTTCAAGTAGTGTGTGCCCGTCTGTTGTGTGACTCTGGTAACTAGAGATCCCTCAGACCCTTTT
AGTCAGTGTGGAAAATCTCTAGCAGTACGTATAGTAGTTCATGTCATCTTATTATTCAGTATTTATAACT
TGCAAAGAAATGAATATCAGAGAGTGAGAGGAACTTGTTTATTGCAGCTTATAATGGTTACAAATAAAGC
AATAGCATCACAAATTTCACAAATAAAGCATTTTTTTCACTGCATTCTAGTTGTGGTTTGTCCAAACTCA
TCAATGTATCTTATCATGTCTGGCTCTAGCTATCCCGCCCCTAACTCCGCCCATCCCGCCCCTAACTCCG
CCCAGTTCCGCCCATTCTCCGCCCCATGGCTGACTAATTTTTTTTATTTATGCAGAGGCCGAGGCCGCCT
CGGCCTCTGAGCTATTCCAGAAGTAGTGAGGAGGCTTTTTTGGAGGCCTAGGGACGTACCCAATTCGCCC
TATAGTGAGTCGTATTACGCGCGCTCACTGGCCGTCGTTTTACAACGTCGTGACTGGGAAAACCCTGGCG
TTACCCAACTTAATCGCCTTGCAGCACATCCCCCTTTCGCCAGCTGGCGTAATAGCGAAGAGGCCCGCAC
CGATCGCCCTTCCCAACAGTTGCGCAGCCTGAATGGCGAATGGG
[124 nt withheld, positions 13625-13748]
C
[91 nt withheld, positions 13750-13840]
A
[49 nt withheld, positions 13842-13890]
CCTTTGACGTTGGAGTCCACGTTCTTT
[37 nt withheld, positions 13918-13954]
ACCCTATCTCGGTCTATTCTTTTGATTTATAAGGGATTTTGCCGATTTCGGCCTATTGGTTAAAAAATGA
GCTGATTTAACAAAAATTTAACGCGAATTTTAACAAAATATTAACGCTTACAATTTAGGTGGCACTTTTC
GGGGAAATGTGCGCGGAACCCCTATTTGTTTATTTTTCTAAATACATTCAAATATGTATCCGCTCATGAG
ACAATAACCCTGATAAATGCTTCAATAATATTGAAAAAGGAAGAGTATGAGTATTCAACATTTCCGTGTC
GCCCTTATTCCCTTTTTTGCGGCATTTTGCCTTCCTGTTTTTGCTCACCCAGAAACGCTGGTGAAAGTAA
AAGATGCTGAAGATCAGTTGGGTGCACGAGTGGGTTACATCGAACTGGATCTCAACAGCGGTAAGATCCT
TGAGAGTTTTCGCCCCGAAGAACGTTTTCCAATGATGAGCACTTTTAAAGTTCTGCTATGTGGCGCGGTA
TTATCCCGTATTGACGCCGGGCAAGAGCAACTCGGTCGCCGCATACACTATTCTCAGAATGACTTGGTTG
AGTACTCACCAGTCACAGAAAAGCATCTTACGGATGGCATGACAGTAAGAGAATTATGCAGTGCTGCCAT
AACCATGAGTGATAACACTGCGGCCAACTTACTTCTGACAACGATCGGAGGACCGAAGGAGCTAACCGCT
TTTTTGCACAACATGGGGGATCATGTAACTCGCCTTGATCGTTGGGAACCGGAGCTGAATGAAGCCATAC
CAAACGACGAGCGTGACACCACGATGCCTGTAGCAATGGCAACAACGTTGCGCAAACTATTAACTGGCGA
ACTACTTACTCTAGCTTCCCGGCAACAATTAATAGACTGGATGGAGGCGGATAAAGTTGCAGGACCACTT
CTGCGCTCGGCCCTTCCGGCTGGCTGGTTTATTGCTGATAAATCTGGAGCCGGTGAGCGTGGGTCTCGCG
GTATCATTGCAGCACTGGGGCCAGATGGTAAGCCCTCCCGTATCGTAGTTATCTACACGACGGGGAGTCA
GGCAACTATGGATGAACGAAATAGACAGATCGCTGAGATAGGTGCCTCACTGATTAAGCATTGGTAACTG
TCAGACCAAGTTTACTCATATATACTTTAGATTGATTTAAAACTTCATTTTTAATTTAAAAGGATCTAGG
TGAAGATCCTTTTTGATAATCTCATGACCAAAATCCCTTAACGTGAGTTTTCGTTCCACTGAGCGTCAGA
CCCCGTAGAAAAGATCAAAGGATCTTCTTGAGATCCTTTTTTTCTGCGCGTAATCTGCTGCTTGCAAACA
AAAAAACCACCGCTACCAGCGGTGGTTTGTTTGCCGGATCAAGAGCTACCAACTCTTTTTCCGAAGGTAA
CTGGCTTCAGCAGAGCGCAGATACCAAATACTGTTCTTCTAGTGTAGCCGTAGTTAGGCCACCACTTCAA
GAACTCTGTAGCACCGCCTACATACCTCGCTCTGCTAATCCTGTTACCAGTGGCTGCTGCCAGTGGCGAT
AAGTCGTGTCTTACCGGGTTGGACTCAAGACGATAGTTACCGGATAAGGCGCAGCGGTCGGGCTGAACGG
GGGGTTCGTGCACACAGCCCAGCTTGGAGCGAACGACCTACACCGAACTGAGATACCTACAGCGTGAGCT
ATGAGAAAGCGCCACGCTTCCCGAAGGGAGAAAGGCGGACAGGTATCCGGTAAGCGGCAGGGTCGGAACA
GGAGAGCGCACGAGGGAGCTTCCAGGGGGAAACGCCTGGTATCTTTATAGTCCTGTCGGGTTTCGCCACC
TCTGACTTGAGCGTCGATTTTTGTGATGCTCGTCAGGGGGGCGGAGCCTATGGAAAAACGCCAGCAACGC
GGCCTTTTTACGGTTCCTGGCCTTTTGCTGGCCTTTTGCTCACATGTTCTTTCCTGCGTTATCCCCTGAT
TCTGTGGATAACCGTATTACCGCCTTTGAGTGAGCTGATACCGCTCGCCGCAGCCGAACGACCGAGCGCA
GCGAGTCAGTGAGCGAGGAAGCGGAAGAGCGCCCAATACGCAAACCGCCTCTCCCCGCGCGTTGGCCGAT
TCATTAATGCAGCTGGCACGACAGGTTTCCCGACTGGAAAGCGGGCAGTGAGCGCAACGCAATTAATGTG
AGTTAGCTCACTCATTAGGCACCCCAGGCTTTACACTTTATGCTTCCGGCTCGTATGTTGTGTGGAATTG
TGAGCGGATAACAATTTCACACAGGAAACAGCTATGACCATGATTACGCCAAGCGCGCAATTAACCCTCA
CTAAAGGGAACAAAAGCTGGAGCTGCAAGC
Features (pLannotate 1.2.2; 31 found; start..end, strand, type, name):
      5..231     +  promoter       RSV promoter: Rous sarcoma virus enhancer/promoter
    232..412     +  LTR            5' LTR (truncated): truncated 5' long terminal repeat (LTR) from HIV-1
    459..584     +  misc_feature   HIV-1 Ψ: packaging signal of human immunodeficiency virus type 1
    568..931     +  CDS            HIV-1 gag (fragment): gag protein from human immunodeficiency virus 1; gag
   1077..1310    +  misc_feature   RRE: The Rev response element (RRE) of HIV-1 allows for Rev-dependent mRNA export from the nucleus to the cytoplasm.
   1687..1713    +  CDS            Rev (fragment): human immunodeficiency virus 1 (HIV-1) Rev protein; rev; enhances nuclear export of unspliced and incompletely spliced viral mRNAs
   1720..1743    +  promoter       SV40 promoter (fragment): SV40 early promoter
   1744..1815    +  promoter       SV40 promoter (fragment): SV40 enhancer and early promoter
   1839..1974    +  rep_origin     SV40 ori: SV40 origin of replication
   2020..2616    +  CDS            PuroR (fragment): puromycin N-acetyltransferase; pac from Streptomyces; confers resistance to puromycin
   2665..2782    +  misc_feature   cPPT/CTS: central polypurine tract and central termination sequence of HIV-1
   2847..2913    +  CDS            small t antigen (fragment): SV40 (simian virus 40) small t antigen
   2920..4098    +  promoter       EF-1α promoter: strong constitutive promoter for human elongation factor EF-1α
   4115..12040   +  CDS            WNK1: WNK1_HUMAN - Also known as HSN2 From Homo sapiens (Human).
  12056..12109   +  promoter       U6 promoter (fragment): RNA polymerase III promoter for human U6 snRNA
  12151..12739   +  misc_feature   WPRE: woodchuck hepatitis virus posttranscriptional regulatory element
  12790..12809   +  misc_feature   cPPT/CTS (fragment): central polypurine tract and central termination sequence of HIV-1
  12811..13044   +  LTR            3' LTR (ΔU3): self-inactivating 3' long terminal repeat (LTR) from HIV-1
  13122..13243   +  polyA_signal   SV40 poly(A) signal: SV40 polyadenylation signal
  13283..13418   +  rep_origin     SV40 ori: SV40 origin of replication
  13439..13457   -  promoter       T7 promoter: promoter for bacteriophage T7 RNA polymerase
  13465..13620   +  CDS            lacZα (fragment): LacZα fragment of β-galactosidase; lacZ fragment
  13625..14053   +  rep_origin     f1 ori (sequence partly withheld): f1 bacteriophage origin of replication; arrow indicates direction of (+) strand synthesis
  14106..14210   +  promoter       AmpR promoter: bla
  14211..15071   +  CDS            AmpR: β-lactamase; bla; confers resistance to ampicillin, carbenicillin, and related antibiotics
  15242..15830   +  rep_origin     ori: high-copy-number ColE1/pMB1/pBR322/pUC origin of replication
  16013..16105   +  CDS            lacI (fragment): lac repressor; lacI; The lac repressor binds to the lac operator to inhibit transcription in E. coli. This inhibition can be relieved by adding lactose or isopropyl-β-D-thiogalactopyranoside (IPTG).
  16118..16139   +  protein_bind   CAP binding site: CAP binding activates transcription in the presence of cAMP. E. coli catabolite activator protein
  16154..16184   +  promoter       lac promoter: promoter for the E. coli lac operon
  16188..16210   +  protein_bind   lac operator (fragment): The lac repressor binds to the lac operator to inhibit transcription in E. coli. This inhibition can be relieved by adding lactose or isopropyl-β-D-thiogalactopyranoside (IPTG). lac repressor encoded by lacI
  16253..16271   +  promoter       T3 promoter: promoter for bacteriophage T3 RNA polymerase
