[The description below was written by a language model from this plasmid's Addgene catalogue record and pLannotate feature annotations shown in this document.]
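Description:
TFORF1889 is a lentiviral mammalian expression plasmid built on the pLX_TRC317 backbone, one member of a barcoded library of transcription factor open reading frames. It carries the human WNK1 coding sequence (an insert of about 8 kb, synthesized from a specified RefSeq/Ensembl isoform) in a plasmid of roughly 16.3 kb. In bacteria it is maintained through a high-copy ColE1/pUC-type origin and selected with ampicillin via β-lactamase; an f1 origin and remnants of a lac/T7/T3 cloning region are also annotated. The depositor warns that the plasmid can recombine. This is a known risk for LTR-containing vectors, and the very large insert may add to it.

The viral portion follows a third-generation, self-inactivating design. An RSV promoter drives a truncated HIV-1 5' LTR, followed by the Ψ packaging signal with a gag fragment, the Rev response element and a cPPT/CTS. The 3' end consists of a WPRE, a ΔU3 3' LTR and an SV40 polyadenylation signal. Between the LTRs are two expression units. An SV40 early promoter drives puromycin N-acetyltransferase for selection of transduced cells, and the strong constitutive EF-1α promoter drives WNK1.

The record states that each construct in the collection carries a unique 24-bp barcode, but the feature table does not annotate it, so its position is not given here. A short U6 promoter fragment is called just downstream of the ORF; the record does not explain its role.

The construct is intended for packaging into lentivirus and stable overexpression of the ORF. It suits pooled screens in particular, because the barcode allows each ORF to be identified by sequencing, as in studies of directed differentiation.
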