Addgene plasmid #144197: TFORF1889
Purpose: Lentiviral vector for overexpressing transcription factor ORFs with unique 24-bp barcodes. Barcodes facilitate identification of transcription factors in pooled screens.
Depositing lab: Feng Zhang. Depositing organization: Broad Institute. Publication: A transcription factor atlas of directed differentiation. Joung J, Ma S, Tay T, Geiger-Schuller KR, Kirchgatterer PC, Verdine VK, Guo B, Arias-Garcia MA, Allen WE, Singh A, Kuksenko O, Abudayyeh OO, Gootenberg JS, Fu Z, Macrae RK, Buenrostro JD, Regev A, Zhang F. Cell. 2023 Jan 5;186(1):209-229.e26. doi: 10.1016/j.cell.2022.11.026. PubMed 36608654.
Backbone
  Vector backbone: pLX_TRC317
  Backbone manufacturer: Broad Institute Genetic Perturbation Platform
  Backbone size w/o insert (bp): 8264
  Vector type: Mammalian Expression, Lentiviral
  Selectable markers: Puromycin
Growth in bacteria
  Bacterial resistance: Ampicillin, 100 μg/mL
  Growth temperature: 37°C
  Growth strain: NEB Stable
  Copy number: High Copy
Gene/Insert
  Gene/Insert name: WNK1
  Species: H. sapiens (human)
  Insert size (bp): 8030
  Entrez Gene: WNK1 (a.k.a. HSAN2, HSN2, KDP, PPP1R167, PRKWNK1, PSK, p65)
  Promoter: EF1a
  Cloning method: Unknown
  Sequencing primers: 5′ GGGTGGAGACTGAAGTTAGGCCAG; 3′ CACATAGCGTAAAAGGAGCAACATAG
Terms and licenses: Academic/Nonprofit Terms; Industry Terms: Not Available to Industry
Depositor comments: NM_001184985,ENST00000537687 . The transcription factor ORF portion of this plasmid was synthesized by Genewiz. Please test multiple small colonies in case of plasmid recombination. To make this collection available in a timely manner, a portion of this collection was not fully sequenced by Addgene. If an Addgene verified full plasmid sequence is not available, please contact us prior to placing an order to request the full sequence.
How to cite: TFORF1889 was a gift from Feng Zhang (Addgene plasmid # 144197 ; http://n2t.net/addgene:144197 ; RRID:Addgene_144197)
