>Addgene plasmid #144197 | TFORF1889 | depositor partial sequence | sequence record 284706 | Insert
ACCGCCACCATGTCTGGCGGCGCCGCAGAGAAGCAGAGCAGCACTCCCGGTTCCCTGTTCCTCTCGCCGC
CGGCTCCTGCCCCCAAGAATGGCTCCAGCTCCGATTCCTCCGTGGGGGAGAAACTGGGAGCCGCGGCCGC
CGACGCTGTGACCGGCAGGACCGAGGAGTACAGGCGCCGCCGCCACACTATGGACAAGGACAGCCGTGGG
GCGGCCGCGACCACTACCACCACTGAGCACCGCTTCTTCCGCCGGAGCGTCATCTGTGACTCCAATGCCA
CTGCACTGGAGCTTCCCGGCCTTCCTCTTTCCCTGCCCCAGCCCAGCATCCCCGCGGCTGTCCCGCAGAG
TGCTCCACCGGAGCCCCACCGGGAAGAGACCGTGACCGCCACCGCCACTTCCCAGGTAGCCCAGCAGCCT
CCAGCCGCTGCCGCCCCTGGGGAACAGGCCGTCGCGGGCCCTGCCCCCTCGACTGTCCCCAGCAGTACCA
GCAAAGACCGCCCAGTGTCCCAGCCTAGCCTTGTGGGGAGCAAAGAGGAGCCGCCGCCGGCGAGAAGTGG
CAGCGGCGGCGGCAGCGCCAAGGAGCCACAGGAGGAACGGAGCCAGCAGCAGGATGATATCGAAGAGCTG
GAGACCAAGGCCGTGGGAATGTCTAACGATGGCCGCTTTCTCAAGTTTGACATCGAAATCGGCAGAGGCT
CCTTTAAGACGGTCTACAAAGGTCTGGACACTGAAACCACCGTGGAAGTCGCCTGGTGTGAACTGCAGGA
TCGAAAATTAACAAAGTCTGAGAGGCAGAGATTTAAAGAAGAAGCTGAAATGTTAAAAGGTCTTCAGCAT
CCCAATATTGTTAGATTTTATGATTCCTGGGAATCCACAGTAAAAGGAAAGAAGTGCATTGTTTTGGTGA
CTGAACTTATGACGTCTGGAACACTTAAAACGTATCTGAAAAGGTTTAAAGTGATGAAGATCAAAGTTCT
AAGAAGCTGGTGCCGTCAGATCCTTAAAGGTCTTCAGTTTCTTCATACTCGAACTCCACCTATCATTCAC
CGCGATCTTAAATGTGACAACATCTTTATCACCGGCCCTACTGGCTCAGTCAAGATTGGAGACCTCGGTC
TGGCAACCCTGAAGCGGGCTTCTTTTGCCAAGAGTGTGATAGGTACCCCAGAGTTCATGGCCCCTGAGAT
GTATGAGGAGAAATATGATGAATCCGTTGACGTTTATGCTTTTGGGATGTGCATGCTTGAGATGGCTACA
TCTGAATATCCTTACTCGGAGTGCCAAAATGCTGCACAGATCTACCGTCGCGTGACCAGTGGGGTGAAGC
CAGCCAGTTTTGACAAAGTAGCAATTCCTGAAGTGAAGGAAATTATTGAAGGATGCATACGACAAAACAA
AGATGAAAGATATTCCATCAAAGACCTTTTGAACCATGCCTTCTTCCAAGAGGAAACAGGAGTACGGGTA
GAATTAGCAGAAGAAGATGATGGAGAAAAAATAGCCATAAAATTATGGCTACGTATTGAAGATATTAAGA
AATTAAAGGGAAAATACAAAGATAATGAAGCTATTGAGTTTTCTTTTGATTTAGAGAGAGATGTCCCAGA
AGATGTTGCACAAGAAATGGTAGAGTCTGGGTATGTCTGTGAAGGTGATCACAAGACCATGGCTAAAGCT
ATCAAAGACAGAGTATCATTAATTAAGAGGAAACGAGAGCAGCGGCAGTTGGTACGGGAGGAGCAAGAAA
AAAAAAAGCAGGAAGAGAGCAGTCTCAAACAGCAGGTAGAACAATCCAGTGCTTCCCAGACAGGAATCAA
GCAGCTCCCTTCTGCTAGCACCGGCATACCTACTGCTTCTACCACTTCAGCTTCAGTTTCTACACAAGTA
GAACCTGAAGAACCTGAGGCAGATCAACATCAACAACTACAGTACCAGCAACCCAGTATATCTGTGTTAT
CTGATGGGACGGTTGACAGTGGTCAGGGATCCTCTGTCTTCACAGAATCTCGAGTGAGCAGCCAACAGAC
AGTTTCATATGGTTCCCAACATGAACAGGCACATTCTACAGGCACAGTCCCAGGGCATATACCTTCTACT
GTCCAAGCACAGTCTCAGCCCCATGGGGTATATCCACCCTCAAGTGTGCCTCAGTCCATGGCGCATCCGT
GTGGGGGGACCCCAACATACCCAGAATCACAGATATTTTTCCCAACTATTCATGAACGTCCAGTTTCTTT
TTCACCACCTCCCACCTGCCCACCGAAAGTAGCCATTTCCCAGCGGCGTAAGAGCACCTCCTTCCTGGAA
GCCCAAACTCACCACTTCCAACCCCTGCTGAGGACTGTTGGCCAAAGTCTTCTTCCACCTGGTGGCAGCC
CAACTAACTGGACACCAGAGGCCGTAGTTATGTTGGGTACTACAGCCAGTAGAGTAACTGGAGAGTCATG
TGAGATACAGGTCCATCCTATGTTTGAACCATCTCAAGTTTACAGTGACTATAGACCTGGACTAGTACTT
CCAGAAGAAGCTCACTATTTTATTCCTCAGGAAGCAGTGTATGTAGCTGGGGTACATTACCAGGCCCGGG
TGGCAGAACAGTATGAGGGCATTCCATACAACTCATCAGTACTGTCAAGTCCTATGAAACAGATACCTGA
ACAGAAGCCAGTACAAGGGGGCCCTACTTCAAGTTCTGTCTTTGAATTTCCATCTGGACAGGCTTTCCTG
GTAGGACACCTTCAGAATCTAAGATTAGATTCTGGATTGGGTCCGGGATCTCCCCTCTCTAGTATTTCTG
CACCTATCAGTACAGATGCTACACGTTTGAAATTTCACCCTGTCTTTGTTCCTCATTCTGCGCCTGCTGT
GTTAACTCATAACAATGAGAGCAGAAGCAACTGTGTATTTGAATTTCATGTTCACACACCAAGCTCCTCT
TCAGGAGAAGGAGGTGGAATTTTACCTCAGCGTGTTTACCGAAATCGGCAGGTTGCAGTGGACTTGAATC
AAGAAGAACTGCCTCCTCAATCAGTTGGATTACATGGCTACTTGCAGCCTGTGACTGAAGAAAAGCATAA
TTACCATGCCCCAGAATTGACCGTTTCTGTGGTAGAGCCTATCGGACAGAACTGGCCAATAGGAAGCCCA
GAATATTCCAGTGATTCCTCACAAATCACTTCTTCAGACCCCAGTGATTTTCAGTCACCTCCCCCTACAG
GGGGAGCAGCTGCACCTTTTGGCTCTGACGTCTCAATGCCCTTTATCCATCTGCCTCAGACAGTGTTACA
AGAATCCCCACTTTTCTTCTGTTTCCCCCAAGGAACCACATCTCAGCAGGTCTTAACTGCCTCATTTTCT
TCAGGAGGATCTGCACTTCATCCACAGGCACAGGGGCAGAGCCAGGGTCAGCCATCCTCAAGTAGCTTAA
CAGGGGTTTCATCTTCCCAACCCATACAACATCCTCAGCAGCAGCAGGGAATACAGCAGACAGCCCCTCC
TCAACAGACAGTGCAGTATTCACTTTCACAGACATCAACCTCCAGTGAGGCCACTACTGCACAGCCAGTG
AGTCAGCCTCAAGCTCCACAAGTCTTGCCTCAAGTATCAGCTGGAAAACAGGGCTTCCCACCTCGACTGC
CACCACAGTACCCAGGAGATTCAAATATTGCTCCCTCTTCCAACGTGGCTTCTGTTTGCATCCATTCTAC
AGTCCTATCCCCTCCCATGCCGACAGAAGTACTGGCTACACCTGGGTACTTTCCCACAGTGGTGCAGCCT
TATGTGGAATCAAATCTTTTAGTTCCTATGGGTGGTGTAGGAGGACAGGTTCAAGTGTCCCAGCCAGGAG
GGAGTTTAGCACAAGCCCCCACTACATCCTCCCAGCAAGCAGTTTTGGAGAGTACTCAGGGAGTCTCTCA
GGTTGCTCCTGCAGAGCCAGTTGCAGTAGCACAGACCCAAGCTACCCAGCCGACCACTTTGGCTTCCTCT
GTAGACAGTGCACATTCAGATGTTGCTTCAGGTATGAGTGATGGCAATGAGAACGTCCCATCTTCCAGTG
GAAGGCATGAAGGAAGAACTACAAAACGGCATTACCGAAAATCTGTAAGGAGTCGCTCTCGACATGAAAA
AACTTCACGCCCAAAATTAAGAATTTTGAATGTTTCAAATAAAGGAGACCGAGTAGTAGAATGTCAATTA
GAGACTCATAATAGGAAAATGGTTACATTCAAATTTGACCTAGATGGTGACAACCCCGAGGAGATAGCAA
CAATTATGGTGAACAATGACTTTATTCTAGCAATAGAGAGAGAGTCGTTTGTGGATCAAGTGCGAGAAAT
TATTGAAAAAGCTGATGAAATGCTCAGTGAGGATGTCAGTGTGGAACCAGAGGGTGATCAGGGATTGGAG
AGTCTACAAGGAAAGGATGACTATGGCTTTTCAGGTTCTCAGAAATTGGAAGGAGAGTTCAAACAACCAA
TTCCTGCGTCTTCCATGCCACAGCAAATAGGCATTCCTACCAGTTCTTTAACTCAAGTTGTTCATTCTGC
GGGAAGGCGGTTTATAGTGAGTCCTGTGCCAGAAAGCCGATTACGAGAATCAAAAGTTTTCCCCAGTGAA
ATAACAGATACAGTTGCTGCCTCTACAGCTCAGAGCCCTGGAATGAACTTGTCTCACTCTGCATCATCCC
TTAGTCTACAACAGGCCTTTTCTGAACTTAGACGTGCCCAAATGACAGAAGGACCCAACACAGCACCTCC
AAACTTTAGTCATACAGGACCAACATTTCCAGTAGTACCTCCTTTCTTAAGTAGCATTGCTGGAGTCCCA
ACCACAGCAGCAGCCACAGCACCAGTCCCTGCAACAAGCAGCCCTCCTAATGACATTTCCACATCAGTAA
TTCAGTCTGAGGTTACAGTGCCCACTGAAGAGGGGATTGCTGGAGTTGCCACCAGCACAGGTGTGGTAAC
TTCAGGTGGTCTCCCCATACCACCTGTGTCTGAATCACCAGTACTTTCCAGCGTAGTTTCAAGTATCACA
ATACCTGCAGTTGTCTCAATATCTACTACATCCCCGTCACTTCAAGTCCCCACATCCACATCTGAGATCG
TTGTTTCTAGTACAGCACTGTATCCTTCAGTAACAGTTTCAGCAACTTCAGCCTCTGCAGGGGGCAGTAC
TGCTACCCCAGGTCCTAAGCCTCCAGCTGTAGTATCTCAGCAGGCAGCAGGCAGCACTACTGTGGGAGCC
ACATTAACATCAGTTTCTACCACCACTTCATTCCCAAGCACAGCTTCACAGCTGTGCATTCAGCTTAGCA
GCAGTACTTCTACTCCTACTTTAGCTGAAACCGTGGTAGTTAGCGCACACTCACTAGATAAGACATCTCA
TAGCAGTACAACTGGATTGGCTTTCTCCCTCTCTGCACCATCTTCCTCTTCCTCTCCTGGAGCAGGAGTG
TCTAGTTATATTTCTCAGCCTGGTGGGCTGCATCCTTTGGTCATTCCATCAGTGATAGCTTCTACTCCTA
TTCTTCCCCAAGCAGCAGGACCTACTTCTACACCTTTATTACCCCAAGTACCTAGTATCCCACCCTTGGT
ACAGCCTGTTGCCAATGTGCCTGCTGTACAGCAGACACTAATTCATAGTCAGCCTCAACCAGCTTTGCTT
CCCAACCAGCCCCATACTCATTGTCCTGAAGTAGATTCTGATACACAACCCAAAGCTCCTGGAATTGATG
ACATAAAGACTCTAGAAGAAAAGCTGCGGTCTCTGTTCAGTGAACACAGCTCATCTGGAGCTCAGCATGC
CTCTGTCTCACTGGAGACCTCACTAGTCATAGAGAGCACTGTCACACCAGGCATCCCAACTACTGCTGTT
GCACCAAGCAAACTCCTGACTTCTACCACAAGTACTTGCTTACCACCAACCAATTTACCACTAGGAACAG
TTGCTTTGCCAGTTACACCAGTGGTCACACCTGGGCAAGTTTCTACCCCAGTCAGCACTACTACATCAGG
AGTGAAACCTGGAACTGCTCCCTCCAAGCCACCTCTAACTAAGGCTCCGGTGCTGCCAGTGGGTACTGAA
CTTCCAGCAGGTACTCTACCCAGCGAGCAGCTGCCACCTTTTCCAGGACCTTCTCTAACCCAGTCCCAGC
AACCTCTAGAGGATCTTGATGCTCAATTGAGAAGAACACTTAGTCCAGAGATGATCACAGTGACTTCTGC
GGTTGGTCCTGTGTCCATGGCGGCTCCAACAGCAATCACAGAAGCAGGAACACAGCCTCAGAAGGGTGTT
TCTCAAGTCAAAGAAGGCCCTGTCCTAGCAACTAGTTCAGGAGCTGGTGTTTTTAAGATGGGACGATTTC
AGGTTTCTGTTGCAGCAGACGGTGCCCAGAAAGAGGGTAAAAATAAGTCAGAAGATGCAAAGTCTGTTCA
TTTTGAATCCAGCACCTCAGAGTCCTCAGTGCTATCAAGTAGTAGTCCAGAGAGTACCTTGGTGAAACCA
GAGCCGAATGGCATAACCATCCCTGGTATCTCTTCAGATGTGCCAGAGAGTGCCCACAAAACTACTGCCT
CAGAGGCAAAGTCAGACACTGGGCAGCCTACCAAGGTTGGACGTTTTCAGGTGACAACTACAGCAAACAA
AGTGGGTCGTTTCTCTGTATCAAAAACTGAGGACAAGATCACTGACACAAAGAAAGAAGGACCAGTGGCA
TCTCCTCCTTTTATGGATTTGGAACAAGCTGTTCTTCCTGCTGTGATACCAAAGAAAGAGAAGCCTGAAC
TGTCAGAGCCTTCACATCTAAATGGGCCGTCTTCTGACCCGGAGGCCGCTTTTTTAAGTAGGGATGTGGA
TGATGGTTCCGGTAGTCCACACTCGCCCCATCAGCTGAGCTCAAAGAGCCTTCCTAGCCAGAATCTAAGT
CAAAGCCTTAGTAATTCATTTAACTCCTCTTACATGAGTAGCGACAATGAGTCAGATATCGAAGATGAAG
ACTTAAAGTTAGAGCTGCGACGACTACGAGATAAACATCTCAAAGAGATTCAGGACCTGCAGAGTCGCCA
GAAGCATGAAATTGAATCTTTGTATACCAAACTGGGCAAGGTGCCCCCTGCTGTTATTATTCCCCCAGCT
GCTCCCCTTTCAGGGAGAAGACGACGACCCACTAAAAGCAAAGGCAGCAAATCTAGTCGAAGCAGTTCCT
TGGGGAATAAAAGCCCCCAGCTTTCAGGTAACCTGTCTGGTCAGAGTGCAGCTTCAGTCTTGCACCCCCA
GCAGACCCTCCACCCTCCTGGCAACATCCCAGAGTCCGGGCAGAATCAGCTGTTACAGCCCCTTAAGCCA
TCTCCCTCCAGTGACAACCTCTATTCAGCCTTCACCAGTGATGGTGCCATTTCAGTACCAAGCCTTTCTG
CTCCAGGTCAAGGAACCAGCAGCACAAACACTGTTGGGGCAACAGTGAACAGCCAAGCCGCCCAAGCTCA
GCCTCCTGCCATGACGTCCAGCAGGAAGGGCACATTCACAGATGACTTGCACAAGTTGGTAGACAATTGG
GCCCGAGATGCCATGAATCTCTCAGGCAGGAGAGGAAGCAAAGGGCACATGAATTACGAGGGCCCTGGAA
TGGCAAGGAAGTTCTCTGCACCTGGGCAACTGTGCATCTCCATGACCTCGAACCTGGGTGGCTCTGCCCC
CATCTCTGCAGCATCAGCTACCTCTCTAGGTCACTTCACCAAGTCTATGTGCCCCCCACAGCAGTATGGC
TTTCCAGCTACCCCATTTGGCGCTCAATGGAGTGGGACGGGTGGCCCAGCACCACAGCCACTTGGCCAGT
TCCAACCTGTGGGAACTGCCTCCTTGCAGAATTTCAACATCAGCAATTTGCAGAAATCCATCAGCAACCC
CCCAGGCTCCAACCTGCGGACCACTTAGTAATGAACTAGTCCGTAACTTGAAAGTATTTCGATTTCTTGG
CTTTATATATCTTGTGGAAAGGACGACCGACGGTGCGACGTCTTTCGTTG
