>Addgene plasmid #144197 | TFORF1889 | depositor partial sequence | sequence record 284707 | Barcode
CCGACGGTGCGACGTCTTTCGTTG
